>Addgene plasmid #25929 | pEGFP-RapR-FAK-YM-KD | depositor full sequence | sequence record 12152 | Author sequence
TAGTTATTAATAGTAATCAATTACGGGGTCATTAGTTCATAGCCCATATATGGAGTTCCGCGTTACATAA
CTTACGGTAAATGGCCCGCCTGGCTGACCGCCCAACGACCCCCGCCCATTGACGTCAATAATGACGTATG
TTCCCATAGTAACGCCAATAGGGACTTTCCATTGACGTCAATGGGTGGAGTATTTACGGTAAACTGCCCA
CTTGGCAGTACATCAAGTGTATCATATGCCAAGTACGCCCCCTATTGACGTCAATGACGGTAAATGGCCC
GCCTGGCATTATGCCCAGTACATGACCTTATGGGACTTTCCTACTTGGCAGTACATCTACGTATTAGTCA
TCGCTATTACCATGGTGATGCGGTTTTGGCAGTACATCAATGGGCGTGGATAGCGGTTTGACTCACGGGG
ATTTCCAAGTCTCCACCCCATTGACGTCAATGGGAGTTTGTTTTGGCACCAAAATCAACGGGACTTTCCA
AAATGTCGTAACAACTCCGCCCCATTGACGCAAATGGGCGGTAGGCGTGTACGGTGGGAGGTCTATATAA
GCAGAGCTGGTTTAGTGAACCGTCAGATCCGCTAGCGCTACCGGTCGCCACCATGGTGAGCAAGGGCGAG
GAGCTGTTCACCGGGGTGGTGCCCATCCTGGTCGAGCTGGACGGCGACGTAAACGGCCACAAGTTCAGCG
TGTCCGGCGAGGGCGAGGGCGATGCCACCTACGGCAAGCTGACCCTGAAGTTCATCTGCACCACCGGCAA
GCTGCCCGTGCCCTGGCCCACCCTCGTGACCACCCTGACCTACGGCGTGCAGTGCTTCAGCCGCTACCCC
GACCACATGAAGCAGCACGACTTCTTCAAGTCCGCCATGCCCGAAGGCTACGTCCAGGAGCGCACCATCT
TCTTCAAGGACGACGGCAACTACAAGACCCGCGCCGAGGTGAAGTTCGAGGGCGACACCCTGGTGAACCG
CATCGAGCTGAAGGGCATCGACTTCAAGGAGGACGGCAACATCCTGGGGCACAAGCTGGAGTACAACTAC
AACAGCCACAACGTCTATATCATGGCCGACAAGCAGAAGAACGGCATCAAGGTGAACTTCAAGATCCGCC
ACAACATCGAGGACGGCAGCGTGCAGCTCGCCGACCACTACCAGCAGAACACCCCCATCGGCGACGGCCC
CGTGCTGCTGCCCGACAACCACTACCTGAGCACCCAGTCCGCCCTGAGCAAAGACCCCAACGAGAAGCGC
GATCACATGGTCCTGCTGGAGTTCGTGACCGCCGCCGGGATCACTCTCGGCATGGACGAGCTGTACAAGT
CCGGACTCAGATCTGGAATGGCAGCTGCTTATCTTGACCCAAACTTGAATCACACACCAAGTTCGAGTAC
TAAGACTCACCTGGGTACTGGCATGGAACGGTCCCCTGGTGCAATGGAACGAGTATTAAAGGTCTTTCAT
CATTTTGAAAGCAGTAGTGAGCCAACCACCTGGGCCAGTATTATCAGGCATGGAGATGCTACTGATGTCA
GGGGCATCATTCAGAAGATAGTGGACAGTCACAAAGTAAAGCACGTGGCCTGCTATGGATTTCGCCTCAG
TCACCTGCGATCGGAGGAGGTGCACTGGCTGCACGTGGACATGGGTGTCTCCAGTGTGAGGGAGAAATAT
GAACTCGCCCACCCACCAGAGGAGTGGAAATATGAGTTGAGAATTCGTTACTTGCCAAAAGGATTTCTAA
ACCAGTTTACTGAAGATAAGCCAACATTGAATTTCTTCTATCAACAGGTGAAGAGTGACTACATGCAAGA
AATAGCTGATCAAGTAGACCAAGAAATAGCTTTGAAGTTGGGTTGTTTGGAAATTAGGCGATCCTATTGG
GAGATGAGGGGTAATGCCCTAGAGAAGAAGTCCAACTATGAAGTATTAGAAAAAGATGTTGGTTTAAAGC
GATTTTTTCCTAAGAGTTTACTGGATTCTGTCAAGGCCAAAACACTAAGAAAGCTGATCCAGCAAACATT
CAGGCAGTTTGCCAACCTTAATAGAGAAGAAAGCATCCTGAAATTCTTTGAGATTCTTTCTCCTGTGTAC
AGATTTGACAAAGAGTGCTTCAAGTGTGCCCTTGGGTCAAGTTGGATCATTTCTGTGGAATTGGCAATCG
GCCCAGAAGAAGGGATCAGTTACCTGACAGACAAAGGCTGCAATCCCACACACCTAGCAGACTTTAACCA
AGTGCAGACCATCCAGTACTCAAACAGTGAAGACAAAGACAGGAAAGGAATGCTACAACTCAAAATCGCT
GGTGCTCCTGAGCCTCTGACCGTGACGGCACCATCCCTAACCATTGCCGAGAACATGGCCGACCTGATTG
ATGGATACTGCCGGCTGGTGAATGGAGCCACACAATCTTTCATCATCAGACCCCAGAAAGAAGGTGAACG
GGCGTTGCCATCAATACCAAAGTTGGCCAACAGTGAAAAGCAAGGCATGCGGACACATGCAGTCTCTGTG
TCAGAGACAGATGACTATGCAGAGATCATCGATGAGGAAGACACATACACCATGCCCTCGACCAGGGATT
ATGAGATTCAGAGAGAAAGAATAGAACTTGGACGCTGTATTGGAGAAGGTCAGTTTGGAGATGTACATCA
AGGCGTGTACGGCCCAGGAACCTGCGTGGTGCACTACACCGGGATGCTTGAAGATGGAAAGAAATTTGAT
TCCTCCCGGGACAGAAACAAGCCCTTTAAGTTTATGCTAGGCAAGCAGGAGGTGATCCGAGGCTGGGAAG
AAGGGGTTGCCCAGATGAGTGTGGGTCAGAGAGCCAAACTGACTATATCTCCAGATTATGCCTATGGTGC
CACTGGGCACCCAGGCATCATCCCACCACATGCCACTCTCGTCTTCGATGTGGAGCTTCTAAAACTGGAA
GGCCCAGGTTTGGCTGTTGCAATCAAAACATGTAAAAACTGTACTTCGGACAGCGTGAGAGAGAAGTTCC
TTCAAGAAGCCTTAACAATGCGTCAGTTTGACCATCCTCACATCGTGAAGCTGATTGGAGTCATTACAGA
GAACCCTGTCTGGATAATCATGGAGTTGTGCACACTTGGAGAGCTGAGGTCATTTTTGCAAGTAAGAAAA
TACAGCTTGGACCTGGCATCTTTGATATTATATGCCTATCAGCTTAGTACAGCACTCGCGTATCTGGAGA
GCAAAAGATTTGTTCACAGGGACATTGCTGCTCGGAATGTTCTGGTGTCTTCAAATGATTGTGTAAAATT
GGGAGACTTTGGATTATCTCGATATATGGAAGACAGTACTTACTATAAAGCTTCCAAAGGAAAATTACCT
ATTAAATGGATGGCTCCAGAGTCAATCAATTTTCGACGTTTTACCTCAGCTAGTGACGTGTGGATGTTTG
GTGTGTGTATGTGGGAGATACTGATGCATGGCGTGAAGCCTTTTCAAGGAGTGAAGAACAATGATGTGAT
CGGTCGAATTGAAAATGGGGAAAGATTACCAATGCCTCCAAATTGTCCTCCCACCCTCTACAGCCTTATG
ACGAAATGTTGGGCCTATGACCCCAGCAGGCGGCCCAGGTTTACTGAACTAAAAGCTCAGCTCAGCACAA
TCCTGGAGGAGGAGAAGGTGCAGCAAGAAGAACGGATGAGGATGGAATCCAGAAGACAGGCTACCGTGTC
CTGGGACTCTGGAGGGTCTGATGAAGCACCACCCAAGCCCAGCAGACCTGGTTATCCTAGCCCGAGATCC
AGTGAAGGATTTTATCCCAGCCCACAGCACATGGTCCAGACCAATCACTACCAGGTCTCTGGCTACCCGG
GTTCCCATGGAATCCCAGCCATGGCTGGCAGCATTTACCAAGGTCAGGCATCTCTTCTGGACCAGACAGA
ATTGTGGAATCACAGACCTCAGGAGATGTCCATGTGGCAGCCCAGTGTGGAGGATTCGGCAGCTTTGGAC
CTTCGAGGGATGGGACAAGTGCTTCCCCCTCACCTGATGGAAGAGCGGCTAATCCGACAGCAGCAGGAAA
TGGAAGAAGACCAGCGCTGGCTGGAGAAGGAAGAGCGATTCCTGAAACCTGATGTGAGGCTCTCTCGAGG
CAGCATCGACAGGGAAGACGGGAGTTTTCAGGGTCCGACTGGAAACCAACACATCTATCAGCCTGTGGGG
AAGCCAGATCCTGCAGCTCCACCAAAGAAACCTCCTCGCCCTGGAGCACCTGGCCACCTAAGCAACCTGT
CCAGCATCAGCAGCCCTGCAGACAGCTACAATGAGGGTGTCAAGCTTCAGCCCCAGGAAATCAGCCCCCC
TCCCACTGCCAACCTTGACCGGTCCAATGACAAGGTATATGAAAATGTGACAGGCCTAGTGAAGGCTGTC
ATCGAGATGTCCAGCAAAATCCAGCCAGCTCCTCCAGAAGAGTACGTCCCTATGGTGAAGGAAGTTGGCC
TGGCCCTGCGGACCTTACTAGCCACGGTGGATGAGACCATTCCTGCTCTTCCAGCCAGCACTCATCGAGA
GATCGAGATGGCACAGAAGCTGCTGAACTCCGACTTAGGCGAGCTCATCAGCAAGATGAAGCTGGCGCAG
CAGTACGTCATGACCAGCCTGCAGCAGGAGTATAAGAAGCAGATGCTGACAGCTGCTCACGCCCTGGCTG
TGGATGCCAAGAACCTACTTGATGTTATTGATCAAGCAAGACTGAAAATGCTAGGGCAGACACGGCCACA
CTGAGTCGACGGTACCGCGGGCCCGGGATCCACCGGATCTAGATAACTGATCATAATCAGCCATACCACA
TTTGTAGAGGTTTTACTTGCTTTAAAAAACCTCCCACACCTCCCCCTGAACCTGAAACATAAAATGAATG
CAATTGTTGTTGTTAACTTGTTTATTGCAGCTTATAATGGTTACAAATAAAGCAATAGCATCACAAATTT
CACAAATAAAGCATTTTTTTCACTGCATTCTAGTTGTGGTTTGTCCAAACTCATCAATGTATCTTAACGC
GTAAATTGTAAGCGTTAATATTTTGTTAAAATTCGCGTTAAATTTTTGTTAAATCAGCTCATTTTTTAAC
CAATAGGCCGAAATCGGCAAAATCCCTTATAAATCAAAAGAATAGACCGAGATAGGGT
[37 nt withheld, positions 5169-5205]
AAAGAACGTGGACTCCAACGTCAAAGG
[49 nt withheld, positions 5233-5281]
T
[91 nt withheld, positions 5283-5373]
G
[124 nt withheld, positions 5375-5498]
CAGGTGGCACTTTTCGGGGAAATGTGCGCGGAACCCCTATTTGTTTATTTTTCTAAATACATTCAAATAT
GTATCCGCTCATGAGACAATAACCCTGATAAATGCTTCAATAATATTGAAAAAGGAAGAGTCCTGAGGCG
GAAAGAACCAGCTGTGGAATGTGTGTCAGTTAGGGTGTGGAAAGTCCCCAGGCTCCCCAGCAGGCAGAAG
TATGCAAAGCATGCATCTCAATTAGTCAGCAACCAGGTGTGGAAAGTCCCCAGGCTCCCCAGCAGGCAGA
AGTATGCAAAGCATGCATCTCAATTAGTCAGCAACCATAGTCCCGCCCCTAACTCCGCCCATCCCGCCCC
TAACTCCGCCCAGTTCCGCCCATTCTCCGCCCCATGGCTGACTAATTTTTTTTATTTATGCAGAGGCCGA
GGCCGCCTCGGCCTCTGAGCTATTCCAGAAGTAGTGAGGAGGCTTTTTTGGAGGCCTAGGCTTTTGCAAA
GATCGATCAAGAGACAGGATGAGGATCGTTTCGCATGATTGAACAAGATGGATTGCACGCAGGTTCTCCG
GCCGCTTGGGTGGAGAGGCTATTCGGCTATGACTGGGCACAACAGACAATCGGCTGCTCTGATGCCGCCG
TGTTCCGGCTGTCAGCGCAGGGGCGCCCGGTTCTTTTTGTCAAGACCGACCTGTCCGGTGCCCTGAATGA
ACTGCAAGACGAGGCAGCGCGGCTATCGTGGCTGGCCACGACGGGCGTTCCTTGCGCAGCTGTGCTCGAC
GTTGTCACTGAAGCGGGAAGGGACTGGCTGCTATTGGGCGAAGTGCCGGGGCAGGATCTCCTGTCATCTC
ACCTTGCTCCTGCCGAGAAAGTATCCATCATGGCTGATGCAATGCGGCGGCTGCATACGCTTGATCCGGC
TACCTGCCCATTCGACCACCAAGCGAAACATCGCATCGAGCGAGCACGTACTCGGATGGAAGCCGGTCTT
GTCGATCAGGATGATCTGGACGAAGAGCATCAGGGGCTCGCGCCAGCCGAACTGTTCGCCAGGCTCAAGG
CGAGCATGCCCGACGGCGAGGATCTCGTCGTGACCCATGGCGATGCCTGCTTGCCGAATATCATGGTGGA
AAATGGCCGCTTTTCTGGATTCATCGACTGTGGCCGGCTGGGTGTGGCGGACCGCTATCAGGACATAGCG
TTGGCTACCCGTGATATTGCTGAAGAGCTTGGCGGCGAATGGGCTGACCGCTTCCTCGTGCTTTACGGTA
TCGCCGCTCCCGATTCGCAGCGCATCGCCTTCTATCGCCTTCTTGACGAGTTCTTCTGAGCGGGACTCTG
GGGTTCGAAATGACCGACCAAGCGACGCCCAACCTGCCATCACGAGATTTCGATTCCACCGCCGCCTTCT
ATGAAAGGTTGGGCTTCGGAATCGTTTTCCGGGACGCCGGCTGGATGATCCTCCAGCGCGGGGATCTCAT
GCTGGAGTTCTTCGCCCACCCTAGGGGGAGGCTAACTGAAACACGGAAGGAGACAATACCGGAAGGAACC
CGCGCTATGACGGCAATAAAAAGACAGAATAAAACGCACGGTGTTGGGTCGTTTGTTCATAAACGCGGGG
TTCGGTCCCAGGGCTGGCACTCTGTCGATACCCCACCGAGACCCCATTGGGGCCAATACGCCCGCGTTTC
TTCCTTTTCCCCACCCCACCCCCCAAGTTCGGGTGAAGGCCCAGGGCTCGCAGCCAACGTCGGGGCGGCA
GGCCCTGCCATAGCCTCAGGTTACTCATATATACTTTAGATTGATTTAAAACTTCATTTTTAATTTAAAA
GGATCTAGGTGAAGATCCTTTTTGATAATCTCATGACCAAAATCCCTTAACGTGAGTTTTCGTTCCACTG
AGCGTCAGACCCCGTAGAAAAGATCAAAGGATCTTCTTGAGATCCTTTTTTTCTGCGCGTAATCTGCTGC
TTGCAAACAAAAAAACCACCGCTACCAGCGGTGGTTTGTTTGCCGGATCAAGAGCTACCAACTCTTTTTC
CGAAGGTAACTGGCTTCAGCAGAGCGCAGATACCAAATACTGTCCTTCTAGTGTAGCCGTAGTTAGGCCA
CCACTTCAAGAACTCTGTAGCACCGCCTACATACCTCGCTCTGCTAATCCTGTTACCAGTGGCTGCTGCC
AGTGGCGATAAGTCGTGTCTTACCGGGTTGGACTCAAGACGATAGTTACCGGATAAGGCGCAGCGGTCGG
GCTGAACGGGGGGTTCGTGCACACAGCCCAGCTTGGAGCGAACGACCTACACCGAACTGAGATACCTACA
GCGTGAGCTATGAGAAAGCGCCACGCTTCCCGAAGGGAGAAAGGCGGACAGGTATCCGGTAAGCGGCAGG
GTCGGAACAGGAGAGCGCACGAGGGAGCTTCCAGGGGGAAACGCCTGGTATCTTTATAGTCCTGTCGGGT
TTCGCCACCTCTGACTTGAGCGTCGATTTTTGTGATGCTCGTCAGGGGGGCGGAGCCTATGGAAAAACGC
CAGCAACGCGGCCTTTTTACGGTTCCTGGCCTTTTGCTGGCCTTTTGCTCACATGTTCTTTCCTGCGTTA
TCCCCTGATTCTGTGGATAACCGTATTACCGCCATGCAT
Features (pLannotate 1.2.2; 15 found; start..end, strand, type, name):
     61..364     +  enhancer       CMV enhancer: human cytomegalovirus immediate early enhancer
    365..568     +  promoter       CMV promoter: human cytomegalovirus (CMV) immediate early promoter
    613..1329    +  CDS            EGFP: EGFP is a basic (constitutively fluorescent) green fluorescent protein published in 1996, derived from Aequorea victoria. It is reported to be a rapidly-maturing weak dimer with moderate acid sensitivity.
   1348..4761    +  CDS            Ptk2: FAK1_MOUSE - Also known as Fadk, Fak, Fak1, Kiaa4203. Experimental evidence at protein level: Swiss-Prot protein existence level 1. [Isoform 9]: Does not contain a kinase domain and inhibits PTK2/FAK1 phosphorylation and signaling. Its enhanced expression can attenuate the nuclear accumulation of LPXN and limit its ability to enhance serum response factor (SRF)-dependent gene transcription (By similarity). From Mus musculus (Mouse).
   4764..4791    +  misc_feature   MCS (fragment): multiple cloning site
   4808..4892    +  CDS            large T antigen (fragment): large T antigen from SV40 (simian virus 40)
   4915..5036    +  polyA_signal   SV40 poly(A) signal: SV40 polyadenylation signal
   5070..5498    -  rep_origin     f1 ori (sequence partly withheld): f1 bacteriophage origin of replication; arrow indicates direction of (+) strand synthesis
   5525..5629    +  promoter       AmpR promoter: bla
   5631..5988    +  promoter       SV40 promoter: SV40 enhancer and early promoter
   6023..6817    +  CDS            NeoR/KanR: aminoglycoside phosphotransferase from Tn5; aph(3')-II (or nptII); confers resistance to neomycin, kanamycin, and G418 (Geneticin®)
   6838..6990    +  CDS            ble (fragment): BLE_KLEPN - Experimental evidence at protein level: Swiss-Prot protein existence level 1. Binding protein with a strong affinity to the bleomycin family of antibiotics. Binds to CL990; an antimitotic-antibiotic compound. From Klebsiella pneumoniae.
   7049..7096    +  polyA_signal   HSV TK poly(A) signal: herpes simplex virus thymidine kinase polyadenylation signal (Cole and Stacy, 1985)
   7187..7203    -  polyA_signal   bGH poly(A) signal (fragment): bovine growth hormone polyadenylation signal
   7425..8013    +  rep_origin     ori: high-copy-number ColE1/pMB1/pBR322/pUC origin of replication
