[The description below was written by a language model from this plasmid's Addgene catalogue record and pLannotate feature annotations shown in this document.]
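Description:
pEGFP-RapR-FAK-YM-KD is a mammalian expression plasmid built on the pEGFP-C1 backbone. It encodes an N-terminally EGFP-tagged, rapamycin-regulatable form of focal adhesion kinase (FAK, Ptk2). It replicates in E. coli from a high-copy ColE1/pUC-type origin and also carries an f1 origin. A single NeoR/KanR (Tn5 aminoglycoside phosphotransferase) cassette sits behind tandem bacterial (bla-type) and SV40 early promoters and ends in an HSV TK polyadenylation signal. This cassette gives kanamycin resistance in bacteria and can confer G418 resistance in mammalian cells.

The payload is driven by the CMV immediate-early enhancer and promoter. The EGFP coding sequence is followed in the same orientation by the roughly 3.4 kb RapR-FAK insert, cloned between BglII and BamHI sites, and transcription ends at the SV40 poly(A) signal. According to the record, FAK is of mouse origin, and "RapR" refers to a human FKBP fragment engineered into it. The feature table annotates the whole insert as Ptk2 and does not mark the FKBP segment separately. The associated publication concerns engineered allosteric activation of kinases in living cells, so the FKBP-derived module is presumably what makes kinase activity responsive to rapamycin.

This variant carries the FAK substitutions Y180A and M183A ("YM") plus the kinase-dead mutation D546R ("KD"). That combination suggests use as a catalytically inactive control alongside active RapR-FAK constructs, with EGFP fluorescence reporting expression and localization, although the record does not state this purpose. The depositor notes that the uploaded sequence is based on the wild-type version, so the annotated sequence may not show these three mutations.
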