Addgene plasmid #25929: pEGFP-RapR-FAK-YM-KD
Depositing lab: Klaus Hahn. Depositing organization: University of North Carolina at Chapel Hill. Publication: Engineered allosteric activation of kinases in living cells. Karginov AV, Ding F, Kota P, Dokholyan NV, Hahn KM. Nat Biotechnol. 2010 Jul;28(7):743-7. doi: 10.1038/nbt.1639. Epub 2010 Jun 27. PubMed 20581846.
Backbone
  Vector backbone: pEGFP-C1
  Backbone size w/o insert (bp): 4700
  Vector type: Mammalian Expression
Growth in bacteria
  Bacterial resistance: Kanamycin, 50 μg/mL
  Growth temperature: 37°C
  Growth strain: DH5alpha
  Copy number: High Copy
Gene/Insert
  Gene/Insert name: RapR-FAK
  Species: H. sapiens (human), M. musculus (mouse)
  Insert size (bp): 3400
  Mutation: This pEGFP-RapR-FAK-YM-KD plasmid contains the FAK mutations Y180A and M183A, as well as the kinase dead mutation D546R. (The uploaded sequence is based on wt). FAK is murine and the FKBP fragment (called RapR in the plasmid name) is human.
  Entrez Gene: Ptk2 (a.k.a. FADK 1, FAK, FRNK, Fadk, p125FAK)
  Tag / fusion protein: EGFP (N terminal on backbone)
  Cloning method: Restriction Enzyme; 5′ cloning site BglII (not destroyed); 3′ cloning site BamHI (not destroyed)
  Sequencing primers: 5′ CMV-Fw
Terms and licenses: Academic/Nonprofit Terms; Industry Terms: Not Available to Industry
How to cite: pEGFP-RapR-FAK-YM-KD was a gift from Klaus Hahn (Addgene plasmid # 25929 ; http://n2t.net/addgene:25929 ; RRID:Addgene_25929)
