>Addgene plasmid #25929 | pEGFP-RapR-FAK-YM-KD | addgene partial sequence | sequence record 31652 | 25929 with SV40pA-R
ACAGTTAACAACAACAATTGCATTCATTTTATGTTTCAGGTTCAGGGGGAGGTGTGGGAGGTTTTTTAAA
GCAAGTAAAACCTCTACAAATGTGGTATGGCTGATTATGATCAGTTATCTAGATCCGGTGGATCCCGGGC
CCGCGGTACCGTCGACTCAGTGTGGCCGTGTCTGCCCTAGCATTTTCAGTCTTGCTTGATCAATAACATC
AAGTAGGTTCTTGGCATCCACAGCCAGGGCGTGAGCAGCTGTCAGCATCTGCTTCTTATACTCCTGCTGC
AGGCTGGTCATGACGTACTGCTGCGCCAGCTTCATCTTGCTGATGAGCTCGCCTAAGTCGGAGTTCAGCA
GCTTCTGTGCCATCTCGATCTCTCGATGAGTGCTGGCTGGAAGAGCAGGAATGGTCTCATCCACCGTGGC
TAGTAAGGTCCGCAGGGCCAGGCCAACTTCCTTCACCATAGGGACGTACTCTTCTGGAGGAGCTGGCTGG
ATTTTGCTGGACATCTCGATGACAGCCTTCACTAGGCCTGTCACATTTTCATATACCTTGTCATTGGACC
GGTCAAGGTTGGCAGTGGGAGGGGGGCTGATTTCCTGGGGCTGAAGCTTGACACCCTCATTGTAGCTGTC
TGCAGGGCTGCTGATGCTGGACAGGTTGCTTAGGTGGCCAGGTGCTCCAGGGCGAGGAGGTTTCTTTGGT
GGAGCTGCAGGATCTGGCTTCCCCACAGGCTGATAGATGTGTTGGTTCCAGTCGGACCCTGAAAACTCCC
GTCTTCCCTGTCGATGCTGCCTCGAGAGAGCCTCACATCAGGTTTCAGGAATCGCTCTTCCTTCTCAGCC
AGCGCTGGTCTTCTTCCATTTCCTGCTGCTGTCGGATTAG
