>Addgene plasmid #25929 | pEGFP-RapR-FAK-YM-KD | addgene partial sequence | sequence record 31653 | 25929 with mFAK-F (ttaaccaagtgcagaccatcc)
ATGCTACAACTCAAAATCGCTGGTGCTCCTGAGCCTCTGACCGTGACGGCACCATCCCTAACCATTGCCG
AGAACATGGCCGACCTGATTGATGGATACTGCCGGCTGGTGAATGGAGCCACACAATCTTTCATCATCAG
ACCCCAGAAAGAAGGTGAACGGGCGTTGCCATCAATACCAAAGTTGGCCAACAGTGAAAAGCAAGGCATG
CGGACACATGCAGTCTCTGTGTCAGAGACAGATGACTATGCAGAGATCATCGATGAGGAAGACACATACA
CCATGCCCTCGACCAGGGATTATGAGATTCAGAGAGAAAGAATAGAACTTGGACGCTGTATTGGAGAAGG
TCAGTTTGGAGATGTACATCAAGGCGTGTACGGCCCAGGAACCTGCGTGGTGCACTACACCGGGATGCTT
GAAGATGGAAAGAAATTTGATTCCTCCCGGGACAGAAACAAGCCCTTTAAGTTTATGCTAGGCAAGCAGG
AGGTGATCCGAGGCTGGGAAGAAGGGGTTGCCCAGATGAGTGTGGGTCAGAGAGCCAAACTGACTATATC
TCCAGATTATGCCTATGGTGCCACTGGGCACCCAGGCATCATCCCACCACATGCCACTCTCGTCTTCGAT
GTGGAGCTTCTAAAACTGGAAGGCCCAGGTTTGGCTGTTGCAATCAAAACATGTAAAAACTGTACTTCGG
ACAGCGTGAGAGAGAAGTTCCTTCAAGAAGCCTTAACAATGCGTCAGTTTGACCATCCTCACATCGTGAA
GCTGATTGGAGTCATTACAGAGAACCCTGTCTGGATAATCATGGAGTTGTGCACACTTGGAGAGCTGAGG
TCATTTTTGCAAGTAAGAAAATACAGC
