>Addgene plasmid #25929 | pEGFP-RapR-FAK-YM-KD | addgene partial sequence | sequence record 31654 | 25929 with EGFP-C
GAGCTGTACAAGTCCGGACTCAGATCTGGAATGGCAGCTGCTTATCTTGACCCAAACTTGAATCACACAC
CAAGTTCGAGTACTAAGACTCACCTGGGTACTGGCATGGAACGGTCCCCTGGTGCAATGGAACGAGTATT
AAAGGTCTTTCATCATTTTGAAAGCAGTAGTGAGCCAACCACCTGGGCCAGTATTATCAGGCATGGAGAT
GCTACTGATGTCAGGGGCATCATTCAGAAGATAGTGGACAGTCACAAAGTAAAGCACGTGGCCTGCTATG
GATTTCGCCTCAGTCACCTGCGATCGGAGGAGGTGCACTGGCTGCACGTGGACATGGGTGTCTCCAGTGT
GAGGGAGAAATATGAACTCGCCCACCCACCAGAGGAGTGGAAATATGAGTTGAGAATTCGTTACTTGCCA
AAAGGATTTCTAAACCAGTTTACTGAAGATAAGCCAACATTGAATTTCTTCTATCAACAGGTGAAGAGTG
ACTACATGCAAGAAATAGCTGATCAAGTAGACCAAGAAATAGCTTTGAAGTTGGGTTGTTTGGAAATTAG
GCGATCCGCTTGGGAGGCGAGGGGTAATGCCCTAGAGAAGAAGTCCAACTATGAAGTATTAGAAAAAGAT
GTTGGTTTAAAGCGATTTTTTCCTAAGAGTTTACTGGATTCTGTCAAGGCCAAAACACTAAGAAAGCTGA
TCCAGCAAACATTCAGGCAGTTTGCCAACCTTAATAGAGAAGAAAGCATCCTGAAATTCTTTGAGATTCT
TTCTCCTGTGTACAGATTTGACAAAGAGTGCTTCAAGTGTGCCCTTGGGTCAAGTTGGATCATTTCTGTG
GAATTGGCAATCGGCCCAGAAGAAGGGATCAGTTACCTGACAGACAAAGGCTGCAATCCCACACACCTAG
CAGA
